LOCUS       Exported 5917 bp ds-DNA circular SYN 13-MAY-2021
DEFINITION  Expresses a TFR and ST6GAL1 swapped chimera with a truncated
            cytosolic tail from TFR, and TMD and luminal domain from ST6GAL1 in
            mammalian cells.
ACCESSION   .
VERSION     .
KEYWORDS    F9SS-GFP
SOURCE      synthetic DNA construct
  ORGANISM  synthetic DNA construct
REFERENCE   1 (bases 1 to 5917)
  TITLE     Quantitative study of the Golgi retention of glycosyltranferases
  JOURNAL   Unpublished
REFERENCE   2 (bases 1 to 5917)
  AUTHORS   .
  TITLE     Direct Submission
  JOURNAL   Exported May 13, 2021 from SnapGene Server 1.1.58
            http://www.snapgene.com
FEATURES             Location/Qualifiers
     source          1..5917
                     /organism="synthetic DNA construct"
                     /mol_type="other DNA"
     enhancer        113..416
                     /label=CMV enhancer
                     /note="human cytomegalovirus immediate early enhancer"
     promoter        417..620
                     /label=CMV promoter
                     /note="human cytomegalovirus (CMV) immediate early
                     promoter"
     primer_bind     571..591
                     /label=CMV-F
                     /note="Human CMV immediate early promoter, forward primer"
     regulatory      671..680
                     /regulatory_class="other"
                     /note="vertebrate consensus sequence for strong initiation
                     of translation (Kozak, 1987)"
     regulatory      1910..1919
                     /regulatory_class="other"
                     /note="vertebrate consensus sequence for strong initiation
                     of translation (Kozak, 1987)"
     CDS             1916..2635
                     /codon_start=1
                     /product="monomeric GFP variant optimized for use in
                     oxidizing environments such as the secretory pathway
                     (Costantini et al., 2015)"
                     /label=moxGFP
                     /translation="MVSKGEELFTGVVPILVELDGDVNGHKFSVRGEGEGDATNGKLTL
                     KFISTTGKLPVPWPTLVTTLTYGVQSFSRYPDHMKRHDFFKSAMPEGYVQERTISFKDD
                     GTYKTRAEVKFEGDTLVNRIELKGIDFKEDGNILGHKLEYNFNSHNVYITADKQKNGIK
                     ANFKIRHNVEDGSVQLADHYQQNTPIGDGPVLLPDNHYLSTQSKLSKDPNEKRDHMVLL
                     EFVTAAGITHGMDELYK"
     primer_bind     complement(1961..1982)
                     /label=EGFP-N
                     /note="EGFP, reverse primer"
     polyA_signal    2757..2878
                     /label=SV40 poly(A) signal
                     /note="SV40 polyadenylation signal"
     primer_bind     complement(2794..2813)
                     /label=SV40pA-R
                     /note="SV40 polyA, reverse primer"
     primer_bind     2848..2867
                     /label=EBV-rev
                     /note="SV40 polyA terminator, reverse primer"
     rep_origin      complement(2885..3340)
                     /direction=LEFT
                     /label=f1 ori
                     /note="f1 bacteriophage origin of replication; arrow
                     indicates direction of (+) strand synthesis"
     primer_bind     complement(3022..3043)
                     /label=F1ori-F
                     /note="F1 origin, forward primer"
     primer_bind     3234..3253
                     /label=F1ori-R
                     /note="F1 origin, reverse primer"
     promoter        3367..3471
                     /gene="bla"
                     /label=AmpR promoter
     promoter        3473..3830
                     /label=SV40 promoter
                     /note="SV40 enhancer and early promoter"
     primer_bind     complement(3496..3516)
                     /label=pBABE 3'
                     /note="SV40 enhancer, reverse primer for pBABE vectors"
     rep_origin      3681..3816
                     /label=SV40 ori
                     /note="SV40 origin of replication"
     primer_bind     3743..3762
                     /label=SV40pro-F
                     /note="SV40 promoter/origin, forward primer"
     CDS             3865..4659
                     /codon_start=1
                     /gene="aph(3')-II (or nptII)"
                     /product="aminoglycoside phosphotransferase from Tn5"
                     /label=NeoR/KanR
                     /note="confers resistance to neomycin, kanamycin, and G418
                     (Geneticin(R))"
                     /translation="MIEQDGLHAGSPAAWVERLFGYDWAQQTIGCSDAAVFRLSAQGRP
                     VLFVKTDLSGALNELQDEAARLSWLATTGVPCAAVLDVVTEAGRDWLLLGEVPGQDLLS
                     SHLAPAEKVSIMADAMRRLHTLDPATCPFDHQAKHRIERARTRMEAGLVDQDDLDEEHQ
                     GLAPAELFARLKASMPDGEDLVVTHGDACLPNIMVENGRFSGFIDCGRLGVADRYQDIA
                     LATRDIAEELGGEWADRFLVLYGIAAPDSQRIAFYRLLDEFF"
     primer_bind     complement(3919..3938)
                     /label=Neo-R
                     /note="Neomycin resistance gene, reverse primer"
     primer_bind     4529..4548
                     /label=Neo-F
                     /note="Neomycin resistance gene, forward primer"
     primer_bind     complement(4847..4866)
                     /label=TK-pA-R
                     /note="Thymidine kinase polyA, reverse primer"
     polyA_signal    4891..4938
                     /label=HSV TK poly(A) signal
                     /note="herpes simplex virus thymidine kinase
                     polyadenylation signal (Cole and Stacy, 1985)"
     rep_origin      5267..5855
                     /direction=RIGHT
                     /label=ori
                     /note="high-copy-number ColE1/pMB1/pBR322/pUC origin of
                     replication"
     primer_bind     5756..5775
                     /label=pBR322ori-F
                     /note="pBR322 origin, forward primer"
ORIGIN
        1 ctttcctgcg ttatcccctg attctgtgga taaccgtatt accgccatgc attagttatt
       61 aatagtaatc aattacgggg tcattagttc atagcccata tatggagttc cgcgttacat
      121 aacttacggt aaatggcccg cctggctgac cgcccaacga cccccgccca ttgacgtcaa
      181 taatgacgta tgttcccata gtaacgccaa tagggacttt ccattgacgt caatgggtgg
      241 agtatttacg gtaaactgcc cacttggcag tacatcaagt gtatcatatg ccaagtacgc
      301 cccctattga cgtcaatgac ggtaaatggc ccgcctggca ttatgcccag tacatgacct
      361 tatgggactt tcctacttgg cagtacatct acgtattagt catcgctatt accatggtga
      421 tgcggttttg gcagtacatc aatgggcgtg gatagcggtt tgactcacgg ggatttccaa
      481 gtctccaccc cattgacgtc aatgggagtt tgttttggca ccaaaatcaa cgggactttc
      541 caaaatgtcg taacaactcc gccccattga cgcaaatggg cggtaggcgt gtacggtggg
      601 aggtctatat aagcagagct ggtttagtga accgtcagat ccgctagcgc taccggactc
      661 agatctcgag gccaccatgg ccaatgtcac aaaaccaaaa aggttcagct gctgcgtcct
      721 ggtctttctt ctgtttgcag tcatctgtgt gtggaaggaa aagaagaaag ggagttacta
      781 tgattccttt aaattgcaaa ccaaggaatt ccaggtgtta aagagtctgg ggaaattggc
      841 catggggtct gattcccagt ctgtatcctc aagcagcacc caggaccccc acaggggccg
      901 ccagaccctc ggcagtctca gaggcctagc caaggccaaa ccagaggcct ccttccaggt
      961 gtggaacaag gacagctctt ccaaaaacct tatccctagg ctgcaaaaga tctggaagaa
     1021 ttacctaagc atgaacaagt acaaagtgtc ctacaagggg ccaggaccag gcatcaagtt
     1081 cagtgcagag gccctgcgct gccacctccg ggaccatgtg aatgtatcca tggtagaggt
     1141 cacagatttt cccttcaata cctctgaatg ggagggttat ctgcccaagg agagcattag
     1201 gaccaaggct gggccttggg gcaggtgtgc tgttgtgtcg tcagcgggat ctctgaagtc
     1261 ctcccaacta ggcagagaaa tcgatgatca tgacgcagtc ctgaggttta atggggcacc
     1321 cacagccaac ttccaacaag atgtgggcac aaaaactacc attcgcctga tgaactctca
     1381 gttggttacc acagagaagc gcttcctcaa agacagtttg tacaatgaag gaatcctaat
     1441 tgtatgggac ccatctgtat accactcaga tatcccaaag tggtaccaga atccggatta
     1501 taatttcttt aacaactaca agacttatcg taagctgcac cccaatcagc ccttttacat
     1561 cctcaagccc cagatgcctt gggagctatg ggacattctt caagaaatct ccccagaaga
     1621 gattcagcca aaccccccat cctctgggat gcttggtatc atcatcatga tgacgctgtg
     1681 tgaccaggtg gatatttatg agttcctccc atccaagcgc aagactgacg tgtgctacta
     1741 ctaccagaag ttcttcgata gtgcctgcac gatgggtgcc taccacccgc tgctctatga
     1801 gaagaatttg gtgaagcatc tcaaccaggg cacagatgag gacatctacc tgcttggaaa
     1861 agccacactg cctggcttcc ggaccattca ctgccgggat ccaccggtcg ccaccatggt
     1921 gtccaagggc gaggagctgt tcaccggggt ggtgcccatc ctggtcgagc tggacggcga
     1981 cgtaaacggc cacaagttct ccgtgcgggg cgagggcgag ggcgatgcca ccaacggcaa
     2041 gctgaccctg aagttcatca gcaccaccgg caagctgccc gtgccctggc ccaccctcgt
     2101 gaccaccctg acctacggcg tgcagagctt ctcccgctac cccgaccaca tgaagcgcca
     2161 cgacttcttc aagagcgcca tgcccgaagg ctacgtccag gagcgcacca tctccttcaa
     2221 ggacgacggc acctacaaga cccgcgccga ggtgaagttc gagggcgaca ccctggtgaa
     2281 ccgcatcgag ctgaagggca tcgacttcaa ggaggacggc aacatcctgg ggcacaagct
     2341 ggagtacaac ttcaactccc acaacgtcta tatcaccgcc gacaagcaga agaacggcat
     2401 caaggccaac ttcaagatcc gccacaacgt ggaggacggc tccgtgcagc tcgccgacca
     2461 ctaccagcag aacaccccca tcggcgacgg ccccgtgctg ctgcccgaca accactacct
     2521 gtccacccag tccaagctgt ccaaagaccc caacgagaag cgcgatcaca tggtccttct
     2581 ggaattcgtg accgccgccg ggatcactca cggcatggac gagctgtaca agtaagcggc
     2641 cgcgactcta gatcataatc agccatacca catttgtaga ggttttactt gctttaaaaa
     2701 acctcccaca cctccccctg aacctgaaac ataaaatgaa tgcaattgtt gttgttaact
     2761 tgtttattgc agcttataat ggttacaaat aaagcaatag catcacaaat ttcacaaata
     2821 aagcattttt ttcactgcat tctagttgtg gtttgtccaa actcatcaat gtatcttaag
     2881 gcgtaaattg taagcgttaa tattttgtta aaattcgcgt taaatttttg ttaaatcagc
     2941 tcatttttta accaataggc cgaaatcggc aaaatccctt ataaatcaaa agaatagacc
     3001 gagatagggt tgagtgttgt tccagtttgg aacaagagtc cactattaaa gaacgtggac
     3061 tccaacgtca aaggnnnnnn nnnnnnnnnn nnnnnnnnnn nnnnnnnnnn nnnnnnnnnn
     3121 nnntnnnnnn nnnnnnnnnn nnnnnnnnnn nnnnnnnnnn nnnnnnnnnn nnnnnnnnnn
     3181 nnnnnnnnnn nnnnnnnnnn nnnnnnnnnn nnnnngnnnn nnnnnnnnnn nnnnnnnnnn
     3241 nnnnnnnnnn nnnnnnnnnn nnnnnnnnnn nnnnnnnnnn nnnnnnnnnn nnnnnnnnnn
     3301 nnnnnnnnnn nnnnnnnnnn nnnnnnnnnn nnnnnnnnnn caggtggcac ttttcgggga
     3361 aatgtgcgcg gaacccctat ttgtttattt ttctaaatac attcaaatat gtatccgctc
     3421 atgagacaat aaccctgata aatgcttcaa taatattgaa aaaggaagag tcctgaggcg
     3481 gaaagaacca gctgtggaat gtgtgtcagt tagggtgtgg aaagtcccca ggctccccag
     3541 caggcagaag tatgcaaagc atgcatctca attagtcagc aaccaggtgt ggaaagtccc
     3601 caggctcccc agcaggcaga agtatgcaaa gcatgcatct caattagtca gcaaccatag
     3661 tcccgcccct aactccgccc atcccgcccc taactccgcc cagttccgcc cattctccgc
     3721 cccatggctg actaattttt tttatttatg cagaggccga ggccgcctcg gcctctgagc
     3781 tattccagaa gtagtgagga ggcttttttg gaggcctagg cttttgcaaa gatcgatcaa
     3841 gagacaggat gaggatcgtt tcgcatgatt gaacaagatg gattgcacgc aggttctccg
     3901 gccgcttggg tggagaggct attcggctat gactgggcac aacagacaat cggctgctct
     3961 gatgccgccg tgttccggct gtcagcgcag gggcgcccgg ttctttttgt caagaccgac
     4021 ctgtccggtg ccctgaatga actgcaagac gaggcagcgc ggctatcgtg gctggccacg
     4081 acgggcgttc cttgcgcagc tgtgctcgac gttgtcactg aagcgggaag ggactggctg
     4141 ctattgggcg aagtgccggg gcaggatctc ctgtcatctc accttgctcc tgccgagaaa
     4201 gtatccatca tggctgatgc aatgcggcgg ctgcatacgc ttgatccggc tacctgccca
     4261 ttcgaccacc aagcgaaaca tcgcatcgag cgagcacgta ctcggatgga agccggtctt
     4321 gtcgatcagg atgatctgga cgaagagcat caggggctcg cgccagccga actgttcgcc
     4381 aggctcaagg cgagcatgcc cgacggcgag gatctcgtcg tgacccatgg cgatgcctgc
     4441 ttgccgaata tcatggtgga aaatggccgc ttttctggat tcatcgactg tggccggctg
     4501 ggtgtggcgg accgctatca ggacatagcg ttggctaccc gtgatattgc tgaagagctt
     4561 ggcggcgaat gggctgaccg cttcctcgtg ctttacggta tcgccgctcc cgattcgcag
     4621 cgcatcgcct tctatcgcct tcttgacgag ttcttctgag cgggactctg gggttcgaaa
     4681 tgaccgacca agcgacgccc aacctgccat cacgagattt cgattccacc gccgccttct
     4741 atgaaaggtt gggcttcgga atcgttttcc gggacgccgg ctggatgatc ctccagcgcg
     4801 gggatctcat gctggagttc ttcgcccacc ctagggggag gctaactgaa acacggaagg
     4861 agacaatacc ggaaggaacc cgcgctatga cggcaataaa aagacagaat aaaacgcacg
     4921 gtgttgggtc gtttgttcat aaacgcgggg ttcggtccca gggctggcac tctgtcgata
     4981 ccccaccgag accccattgg ggccaatacg cccgcgtttc ttccttttcc ccaccccacc
     5041 ccccaagttc gggtgaaggc ccagggctcg cagccaacgt cggggcggca ggccctgcca
     5101 tagcctcagg ttactcatat atactttaga ttgatttaaa acttcatttt taatttaaaa
     5161 ggatctaggt gaagatcctt tttgataatc tcatgaccaa aatcccttaa cgtgagtttt
     5221 cgttccactg agcgtcagac cccgtagaaa agatcaaagg atcttcttga gatccttttt
     5281 ttctgcgcgt aatctgctgc ttgcaaacaa aaaaaccacc gctaccagcg gtggtttgtt
     5341 tgccggatca agagctacca actctttttc cgaaggtaac tggcttcagc agagcgcaga
     5401 taccaaatac tgttcttcta gtgtagccgt agttaggcca ccacttcaag aactctgtag
     5461 caccgcctac atacctcgct ctgctaatcc tgttaccagt ggctgctgcc agtggcgata
     5521 agtcgtgtct taccgggttg gactcaagac gatagttacc ggataaggcg cagcggtcgg
     5581 gctgaacggg gggttcgtgc acacagccca gcttggagcg aacgacctac accgaactga
     5641 gatacctaca gcgtgagcta tgagaaagcg ccacgcttcc cgaagggaga aaggcggaca
     5701 ggtatccggt aagcggcagg gtcggaacag gagagcgcac gagggagctt ccagggggaa
     5761 acgcctggta tctttatagt cctgtcgggt ttcgccacct ctgacttgag cgtcgatttt
     5821 tgtgatgctc gtcagggggg cggagcctat ggaaaaacgc cagcaacgcg gcctttttac
     5881 ggttcctggc cttttgctgg ccttttgctc acatgtt
//
